>Addgene plasmid #42079 | pLenti-SPA2G231V | depositor partial sequence | sequence record 57032 | CMV-F
AGCTNTCTGGCTAACTAGAGAACCCACTGCTTACTGGCTTATCGAAATTAATACGACTCACTATAGGGAG
ACCCAAGCTTGGTACCGAGCTCGGATCCACTAGTCCAGTGTGGTGGAATTCGTCGACATGTGGCTGTGCC
CTCTGGCCCTCACCCTCATCTTGATGGCAGCCTCTGGTGCTGCGTGCGAAGGTAAGCCTATCCCTAACCC
TCTCCTCGGTCTCGATTCTACGGTGAAGGACGTTTGTGTTGGAAGCCCTGGTATCCCCGGCACTCCTGGA
TCCCACGGCCTGCCAGGCAGGGACGGGAGAGATGGTGTCAAAGGAGACCCTGGCCCTCCAGGCCCCATGG
GTCCGCCTGGAGAAACACCATGTCCTCCTGGGAATAATGGGCTGCCTGGAGCCCCTGGTGTCCCTGGAGA
GCGTGGAGAGAAGGGGGAGGCTGGCGAGAGAGGCCCTCCAGGGCTTCCAGCTCATCTAGATGAGGAGCTC
CAAGCCACACTCCACGACTTCAGACATCAAATCCTGCAGACAAGGGGAGCCCTCAGTCTGCAGGGCTCCA
TAATGACAGTAGGAGAGAAGGTCTTCTCCAGCAATGGGCAGTCCATCACTTTTGATGCCATTCAGGAGGC
ATGTGCCAGAGCAGGCGGCCGCATTGCTGTCCCAAGGAATCCAGAGGAAAATGAGGCCATTGCAAGCTTC
GTGAAGAAGTACAACACATATGCCTATGTAGGCCTGACTGAGGGTCCCAGCCCTGGAGACTTCCGCTACT
CAGATGGGACCCCTGTAAACTACACCAACTGGTACCGAGGGGAGCCTGCAGGTCGGGGAAAAGAGCAGTG
TGTGGAGATGTACACAGATGTGCAGTGGAATGACAGGAACTGCCTGTACTCCCGACTGACCATCTGTGAG
TTCTGAACTA
