>Addgene plasmid #42079 | pLenti-SPA2G231V | addgene partial sequence | sequence record 125087 | CMV-F 5'-CGCAAATGGGCGGTAGGCGTG-3'
AGCAGAGCTGTTAGTGAACCGTCAGATCGCCTGGAGACGCCATCCACGCCTGTTTTGACCTCCATAGAAG
ACACCGACTCTAGAGGATCCACTAGTCCAGTGTGGTGGAATTCGTCGACATGTGGCTGTGCCCTCTGGCC
CTCACCCTCATCTTGATGGCAGCCTCTGGTGCTGCGTGCGAAGGTAAGCCTATCCCTAACCCTCTCCTCG
GTCTCGATTCTACGGTGAAGGACGTTTGTGTTGGAAGCCCTGGTATCCCCGGCACTCCTGGATCCCACGG
CCTGCCAGGCAGGGACGGGAGAGATGGTGTCAAAGGAGACCCTGGCCCTCCAGGCCCCATGGGTCCGCCT
GGAGAAACACCATGTCCTCCTGGGAATAATGGGCTGCCTGGAGCCCCTGGTGTCCCTGGAGAGCGTGGAG
AGAAGGGGGAGGCTGGCGAGAGAGGCCCTCCAGGGCTTCCAGCTCATCTAGATGAGGAGCTCCAAGCCAC
ACTCCACGACTTCAGACATCAAATCCTGCAGACAAGGGGAGCCCTCAGTCTGCAGGGCTCCATAATGACA
GTAGGAGAGAAGGTCTTCTCCAGCAATGGGCAGTCCATCACTTTTGATGCCATTCAGGAGGCATGTGCCA
GAGCAGGCGGCCGCATTGCTGTCCCAAGGAATCCAGAGGAAAATGAGGCCATTGCAAGCTTCGTGAAGAA
GTACAACACATATGCCTATGTAGGCCTGACTGAGGGTCCCAGCCCTGGAGACTTCCGCTACTCAGATGGG
ACCCCTGTAAACTACACCAACTGGTACCGAGGGGAGCCTGCAGGTCGGGGAAAAGAGCAGTGTGTGGAGA
TGTACACAGATGTGCAGTGGAATGACAGGAACTGCCTGTACTCCCGACTGACCATCTGTGAGTTCTGAAC
TAGTGAATTCTGCAGATATCAACAAGTTTGTACAAAAAAAGCAGGCTCCGCGGCCGCCCCCCTTCACCAT
GATAGATCCCGTCGTTTTTACAACGTCGTGACTGGGGAAAACCCTGGCGGTTACCCAACTTAATCGCCTT
GCAAGCACATCCCCTTCGCCAGCTGGCGTAATAGCG
