>Addgene plasmid #42079 | pLenti-SPA2G231V | addgene partial sequence | sequence record 125088 | blast-R 5'-gctctttcaatgagggtgga-3'
TTAGTTCCTCACCTTGTCGTATTATACTATGCCGATATACTATGCCGATGATTAATTGTCAACACGGTGC
TGATCAGATCCGAAAATGGATATACAAGCTCCCGGGAGCTTTTTGCAAAAGCCTAGGCCTCCAAAAAAGC
CTCCTCACTACTTCTGGAATAGCTCAGAGGCAGAGGCGGCCTCGGCCTCTGCATAAATAAAAAAAATTAG
TCAGCCATGGGGCGGAGAATGGGCGGAACTGGGCGGAGTTAGGGGCGGGATGGGCGGAGTTAGGGGCGGG
ACTATGGTTGCTGACTAATTGAGATGCATGCTTTGCATACTTCTGCCTGCTGGGGAGCCTGGGGACTTTC
CACACCTGGTTGCTGACTAATTGAGATGCATGCTTTGCATACTTCTGCCTGCTGGGGAGCCTGGGGACTT
TCCACACCCTAACTGACACACATTCCACAGAATTAATTCCAAACTCATTACTAACCGGTACGCGTAGAAT
CGAGACCGAGGAGAGGGTTAGGGATAGGCTTACCTTCGAACCGCGGGCCCTCTAGACTCGAGCGGCCGCC
ACTGTGCTGGATATCAACCACTTTGTACAAGAAAGCTGGGTCGGCGCGCCCACCCTTAGTTTTTTGACAC
CAGACCAACTGGTAATGGTAGCGACCGGCGCTCAGCTGTAATTCCGCCGATACTGACGGGCTCCAGGAGT
CGTCTCCACCAATCCCCATATGGAAACCGTCGATATTCAGCCATGTGCCTTCTTCCGCGTGCAGCAGATG
GCGATGGCTGGTTTCCATCAGTTGCTGTTGACTGTAGCGGCTGATGTTGAACTGGAAGTCGCCGCGCCAC
TGGTGTGGGCCATAATTCAATTCGCGCGTCCCGCAGCGCAGAACCGTTTTTCGCTCGGGAAGACGTACGG
GGGGTATACATGTCTTGACAATGGGCAAATCCCAGCCGGTCAAAACAGGCGGGCAA
