[The description below was written by a language model from this plasmid's Addgene catalogue record.]
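Description:
pLenti-SPA2G231V is a lentiviral expression plasmid built on the commercial pLenti6/V5/GW/lacZ backbone, with a recorded total size of about 10.9 kb. It is catalogued for mammalian, bacterial and lentiviral use. In bacteria it is a high-copy plasmid selected with ampicillin, and the recommended recombination-stabilising host strain is typical for vectors with repeated lentiviral sequences. In mammalian cells, transduced or transfected populations can be selected with blasticidin. No feature table accompanies the record, so the origin of replication, LTRs, packaging signal and other backbone elements are not individually documented here.

The payload is a roughly 750 bp human surfactant protein A2 (SFTPA2) coding sequence carrying a glycine-to-valine substitution at residue 231, expressed from the CMV promoter. The insert was cloned by restriction digestion into a single enzyme site (EcoRI) used at both ends, and both sites were retained. The V5 epitope is not a terminal fusion. According to the depositor, it sits inside the insert after approximately the 21st amino acid. This allows the mutant protein to be detected with anti-V5 reagents.

The associated publication concerns mutant surfactant A2 proteins linked to familial pulmonary fibrosis and lung cancer, and their induction of TGF-beta1 secretion. The construct is therefore suited to transient or stable lentivirus-mediated expression of the epitope-tagged G231V variant in mammalian cells, to study the cellular consequences of this disease-associated mutation.
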