Addgene plasmid #42079: pLenti-SPA2G231V
Depositing lab: Christine Garcia. Depositing organization: University of Texas Southwestern Medical Center. Publication: Mutant surfactant A2 proteins associated with familial pulmonary fibrosis and lung cancer induce TGF-beta1 secretion. Maitra M, Cano CA, Garcia CK. Proc Natl Acad Sci U S A. 2012 Dec 18;109(51):21064-9. doi: 10.1073/pnas.1217069110. Epub 2012 Dec 5. PubMed 23223528.
Backbone
  Vector backbone: pLenti6/V5/GW/lacZ
  Backbone manufacturer: Life Technologies
  Backbone size w/o insert (bp): 10127
  Total vector size (bp): 10877
  Vector type: Mammalian Expression, Bacterial Expression, Lentiviral ; pLenti
  Selectable markers: Blasticidin
Growth in bacteria
  Bacterial resistance: Ampicillin, 100 μg/mL
  Growth temperature: 37°C
  Growth strain: NEB Stable
  Copy number: High Copy
Gene/Insert
  Gene/Insert name: Surfactant Protein -A2 (alt name: SPA2,SFTPA2)
  Species: H. sapiens (human)
  Insert size (bp): 750
  Mutation: Changed Glycine 231 to Valine
  GenBank ID: NM_001098668.2
  Entrez Gene: SFTPA2 (a.k.a. COLEC5, ILD2, PSAP, PSP-A, PSPA, SFTP1, SFTPA2B, SP-2A, SP-A, SPA2, SPAII)
  Promoter: CMV
  Tag / fusion protein: V5
  Cloning method: Restriction Enzyme; 5′ cloning site EcoR1 (not destroyed); 3′ cloning site EcoR1 (not destroyed)
  Sequencing primers: 5′ CGCAAATGGGCGGTAGGCGTG
Terms and licenses: Academic/Nonprofit Terms; Industry Terms: Not Available to Industry
Depositor comments: The V5 tag has been inserted internally to the insert after ~21st amino acid.
How to cite: pLenti-SPA2G231V was a gift from Christine Garcia (Addgene plasmid # 42079 ; http://n2t.net/addgene:42079 ; RRID:Addgene_42079)
